>Addgene plasmid #207401 | KW78_HART_ODC1_PuroR | addgene full sequence | sequence record 408431 | Addgene NGS Result
TTGAGATCCTTTTTTTCTGCGCGTAATCTGCTGCTTGCAAACAAAAAAACCACCGCTACCAGCGGTGGTT
TGTTTGCCGGATCAAGAGCTACCAACTCTTTTTCCGAAGGTAACTGGCTTCAGCAGAGCGCAGATACCAA
ATACTGTTCTTCTAGTGTAGCCGTAGTTAGGCCACCACTTCAAGAACTCTGTAGCACCGCCTACATACCT
CGCTCTGCTAATCCTGTTACCAGTGGCTGCTGCCAGTGGCGATAAGTCGTGTCTTACCGGGTTGGACTCA
AGACGATAGTTACCGGATAAGGCGCAGCGGTCGGACTGAACGGGGGGTTCGTGCACACAGCCCAGCTTGG
AGCGAACGACCTACACCGAACTGAGATACCTACAGCGTGAGCTATGAGAAAGCGCCACGCTTCCCGAAGG
GAGAAAGGCGGACAGGTATCCGGTAAGCGGCAGGGTCGGAACAGGAGAGCGCACGAGGGAGCTTCCAGGG
GGAAACGCCTGGTATCTTTATAGTCCTGTCGGGTTTCGCCACCTCTGACTTGAGCGTCGATTTTTGTGAT
GCTCGTCAGGGGGGCGGAGCCTATGGAAAAACGCCAGCAACGCGGCCTTTTTACGGTTCCTGGCCTTTTG
CTGGCCTTTTGCTCACATGTTCTTTCCTGCGTTATCCCCTGATTCTGTGGATAACCGTATTACCGCCTTT
GAGTGAGCTGATACCGCTCGCCGCAGCCGAACGACCGAGCGCAGCGAGTCAGTGAGCGAGGAAGCGGAAG
AGCGCCCAATACGCAAACCGCCTCTCCCCGCGCGTTGGCCGATTCATTAATGCAGCTGGCACGACAGGTT
TCCCGACTGGAAAGCGGGCAGTGAGCGCAACGCAATTAATGTGAGTTAGCTCACTCATTAGGCACCCCAG
GCTTTACACTTTATGCTTCCGGCTCGTATGTTGTGTGGAATTGTGAGCGGATAACAATTTCACACAGGAA
ACAGCTATGACCATGATTACGCCAAGCGCGCAATTAACCCTCACTAAAGGGAACAAAAGCTGGAGCTGCA
AGCTTGGCCATTGCATACGTTGTATCCATATCATAATATGTACATTTATATTGGCTCATGTCCAACATTA
CCGCCATGTTGACATTGATTATTGACTAGTTATTAATAGTAATCAATTACGGGGTCATTAGTTCATAGCC
CATATATGGAGTTCCGCGTTACATAACTTACGGTAAATGGCCCGCCTGGCTGACCGCCCAACGACCCCCG
CCCATTGACGTCAATAATGACGTATGTTCCCATAGTAACGCCAATAGGGACTTTCCATTGACGTCAATGG
GTGGAGTATTTACGGTAAACTGCCCACTTGGCAGTACATCAAGTGTATCATATGCCAAGTACGCCCCCTA
TTGACGTCAATGACGGTAAATGGCCCGCCTGGCATTATGCCCAGTACATGACCTTATGGGACTTTCCTAC
TTGGCAGTACATCTACGTATTAGTCATCGCTATTACCATGGTGATGCGGTTTTGGCAGTACATCAATGGG
CGTGGATAGCGGTTTGACTCACGGGGATTTCCAAGTCTCCACCCCATTGACGTCAATGGGAGTTTGTTTT
GGCACCAAAATCAACGGGACTTTCCAAAATGTCGTAACAACTCCGCCCCATTGACGCAAATGGGCGGTAG
GCGTGTACGGTGGGAGGTCTATATAAGCAGAGCTCGTTTAGTGAACCGGGGTCTCTCTGGTTAGACCAGA
TCTGAGCCTGGGAGCTCTCTGGCTAACTAGGGAACCCACTGCTTAAGCCTCAATAAAGCTTGCCTTGAGT
GCTTCAAGTAGTGTGTGCCCGTCTGTTGTGTGACTCTGGTAACTAGAGATCCCTCAGACCCTTTTAGTCA
GTGTGGAAAATCTCTAGCAGTGGCGCCCGAACAGGGACTTGAAAGCGAAAGGGAAACCAGAGGAGCTCTC
TCGACGCAGGACTCGGCTTGCTGAAGCGCGCACGGCAAGAGGCGAGGGGCGGCGACTGGTGAGTACGCCA
AAAATTTTGACTAGCGGAGGCTAGAAGGAGAGAGATGGGTGCGAGAGCGTCAGTATTAAGCGGGGGAGAA
TTAGATCGCGATGGGAAAAAATTCGGTTAAGGCCAGGGGGAAAGAAAAAATATAAATTAAAACATATAGT
ATGGGCAAGCAGGGAGCTAGAACGATTCGCAGTTAATCCTGGCCTGTTAGAAACATCAGAAGGCTGTAGA
CAAATACTGGGACAGCTACAACCATCCCTTCAGACAGGATCAGAAGAACTTAGATCATTATATAATACAG
TAGCAACCCTCTATTGTGTGCATCAAAGGATAGAGATAAAAGACACCAAGGAAGCTTTAGACAAGATAGA
GGAAGAGCAAAACAAAAGTAAGACCACCGCACAGCAAGCGGCCGCTGATCTTCAGACCTGGAGGAGGAGA
TATGAGGGACAATTGGAGAAGTGAATTATATAAATATAAAGTAGTAAAAATTGAACCATTAGGAGTAGTA
CCCACCAAGGCAAAGAGAAGAGTGGTGCAGAGAGAAAAAAGAGCAGTGGGAATAGGAGCTTTGTTCCTTG
GGTTCTTGGGAGCAGCAGGAAGCACTATGGGCGCAGCGTCAATGACGCTGACGGTACAGGCCAGACAATT
ATTGTCTGGTATAGTGCAGCAGCAGAACAATTTGCTGAGGGCTATTGAGGCGCAACAGCATCTGTTGCAA
CTCACAGTCTGGGGCATCAAGCAGCTCCAGGCAAGAATCCTGGCTGTGGAAAGATACCTAAAGGATCAAC
AGCTCCTGGGGATTTGGGGTTGCTCTGGAAAACTCATTTGCACCACTGCTGTGCCTTGGAATGCTAGTTG
GAGTAATAAATCTCTGGAACAGATTTGGAATCACACGACCTGGATGGAGTGGGACAGAGAAATTAACAAT
TACACAAGCTTAATACACTCCTTAATTGAAGAATCGCAAAACCAGCAAGAAAAGAATGAACAAGAATTAT
TGGAATTAGATAAATGGGCAAGTTTGTGGAATTGGTTTAACATAACAAATTGGCTGTGGTATATAAAATT
ATTCATAATGATAGTAGGAGGCTTGGTATGTTTAAGAATAGTTTTTGCTGTACTTTCTATAGTGAATAGA
GTTAGGCAGGGATATTCACCATTATCGTTTCAGACCCACCTCCCAACCCCGAGGGGACCCGACAGGCCCG
AAGGAATAGAAGAAGAAGGTGGAGAGAGAGACAGAGACAGATCCATTCGATTAGTGAACGGATCTCGACG
GTATCGCTTAACTTTTAAAAGAAAAGGGGGGATTGGGGGGTACAGTGCAGGGGAAAGAATAGTAGACATA
ATAGCAACAGACATACAAACTAAAGAATTACAAAAACAAATTACAAAAATTCAAAATTTTATCGATCACG
AGACTAGCCTCGAGAGATCTGATCATAATCAGCCATACCACATTTGTAGAGGTTTTACTTGCTTTAAAAA
ACCTCCCACACCTCCCCCTGAACCTGAAACATAAAATGAATGCAATTGTTGTTGTTAACTTGTTTATTGC
AGCTTATAATGGTTACAAATAAGGCAATAGCATCACAAATTTCACAAATAAGGCATTTTTTTCACTGCAT
TCTAGTTTTGGTTTGTCCAAACTCATCAATGTATCTTATCATGTCTGGATCTCAAATCCCTCGGAAGCTG
CGCCTGTCTTAGGTTGGAGTGATACATTTTTATCACTTTTACCCGTCTTTGGATTAGGCAGTAGCTCTGA
CGGCCCTCCTGTCTTAGGTTAGTGAAAAATGTCACTCTCTTACCCGTCATTGGCTGTCCAGCTTAGCTCG
CAGGGGAGGTGGTCTGGATCCACCGGTCCGGTTTAATTAACGTAGCACGCGTTTAGTCATCTAGGCACCG
GGCTTGCGGGTCATGCACCAGGTGCGCGGTCCTTCGGGCACCTCGACGTCGGCGGTGACGGTGAAGCCGA
GCCGCTCGTAGAAGGGGAGGTTGCGGGGCGCGGAGGTCTCCAGGAAGGCGGGCACCCCGGCGCGCTCGGC
CGCCTCCACTCCGGGGAGCACGACGGCGCTGCCCAGACCCTTGCCCTGGTGGTCGGGCGAGACGCCGACG
GTGGCCAGGAACCACGCGGGCTCCTTGGGCCGGTGCGGCGCCAGGAGGCCTTCCATCTGTTGCTGCGCGG
CCAGCCGGGAACCGCTCAACTCGGCCATGCGCGGGCCGATCTCGGCGAACACCGCCCCCGCTTCGACGCT
CTCCGGCGTGGTCCAGACCGCCACCGCGGCGCCGTCGTCCGCGACCCACACCTTGCCGATGTCGAGCCCG
ACGCGCGTGAGGAAGAGTTCTTGCAGCTCGGTGACCCGCTCGATGTGGCGGTCCGGGTCGACGGTGTGGC
GCGTGGCGGGGTAGTCGGCGAACGCGGCGGCGAGGGTGCGTACGGCCCGGGGGACGTCGTCGCGGGTGGC
GAGGCGCACCGTGGGCTTGTACTCGGTCATGGTGGCGACCGGTGGGCCAGGATTCTCCTCGACGTCACCG
CATGTTAGCAGACTTCCTCTGCCCTCTCCCGATCCGCTAGCAGTGTACAGCTCGTCCATGCCGAGAGTGA
TCCCGGCGGCGGTCACGAACTCCAGCAGGACCATGTGATCGCGCTTCTCGTTGGGGTCTTTGCTCAGGGC
GGACTGGGTGCTCAGGTAGTGGTTGTCGGGCAGCAGCACGGGGCCGTCGCCGATGGGGGTGTTCTGCTGG
TAGTGGTCGGCGAGCTGCACGCTGCCGTCCTCGATGTTGTGGCGGATCTTGAAGTTCACCTTGATGCCGT
TCTTCTGCTTGTCGGCCATGATATAGACGTTGTGGCTGTTGTAGTTGTACTCCAGCTTGTGCCCCAGGAT
GTTGCCGTCCTCCTTGAAGTCGATGCCCTTCAGCTCGATGCGGTTCACCAGGGTGTCGCCCTCGAACTTC
ACCTCGGCGCGGGTCTTGTAGTTGCCGTCGTCCTTGAAGAAGATGGTGCGCTCCTGGACGTAGCCTTCGG
GCATGGCGGACTTGAAGAAGTCGTGCTGCTTCATGTGGTCGGGGTAGCGGCTGAAGCACTGCACGCCGTA
GGTCAGGGTGGTCACGAGGGTGGGCCAGGGCACGGGCAGCTTGCCGGTGGTGCAGATGAACTTCAGGGTC
AGCTTGCCGTAGGTGGCATCGCCCTCGCCCTCGCCGGACACGCTGAACTTGTGGCCGTTTACGTCGCCGT
CCAGCTCGACCAGGATGGGCACCACCCCGGTGAACAGCTCCTCGCCCTTGCTCACCATGGTGGCTAGCGG
TTCACTAAACGAGCTCTGCTTATATAGGCCTCCCACCGTACACGCCTACCCTCGAGAAGCTTGATATCGA
ATTCCACGGGGTTGGGGTTGCGCCTTTTCCAAGGCAGCCCTGGGTTTGCGCAGGGACGCGGCTGCTCTGG
GCGTGGTTCCGGGAAACGCAGCGGCGCCGACCCTGGGTCTCGCACATTCTTCACGTCCGTTCGCAGCGTC
ACCCGGATCTTCGCCGCTACCCTTGTGGGCCCCCCGGCGACGCTTCCTGCTCCGCCCCTAAGTCGGGAAG
GTTCCTTGCGGTTCGCGGCGTGCCGGACGTGACAAACGGAAGCCGCACGTCTCACTAGTACCCTCGCAGA
CGGACAGCGCCAGGGAGCAATGGCAGCGCGCCGACCGCGATGGGCTGTGGCCAATAGCGGCTGCTCAGCA
GGGCGCGCCGAGAGCAGCGGCCGGGAAGGGGCGGTGCGGGAGGCGGGGTGTGGGGCGGTAGTGTGGGCCC
TGTTCCTGCCCGCGCGACGTCGGCCCGCCGGCGCCCCACCAGCTCCGCGCGGGCCCGGGTTGGCCACCGC
CGGGCCCCCGCCCCTCCCCCGGCGGTGTCCCGGCCGGAACCGATCGTGGCTGGTTTGAGCTGGTGCGTCT
CCATGGCGACCCGCCGGTGCTATAAGTAGGGAGCGGCGTGCCGTGGGGCTTTGTCAGTCCCTCCTGTAGC
CGCCGCCGCCGCCGCCCGCCGCCCCTCTGCCAGCAGCTCCGGCGCCACCTCGGGCCGGCGTCTCCGGCGG
GCGGGAGCCAGGCGCTGACGGGCGCGGCGGGGGCGGCCGAGCGCTCCTGCGGCTGCGACTCAGGCTCCGG
CGTCTGCGCTTCCCCATGGGGCTGGCCTGCGGCGCCTGGGCGCTCTGAGATTGTCACTGCTGTTCCAAGG
GCACACGCAGAGGGATTTGGAATTCCTGGAGAGTTGCCTTTGTGAGAAGCTGGAAATATTTCTTTCAATT
CCATCTCTTAGTTTTCCATAGGAACATCAAGAAATCATGGTTTCAAAAGGTGAAGAAGATAACATGGCCA
TCATCAAGGAGTTCATGCGCTTCAAGGTGCACATGGAGGGCTCCGTGAACGGCCACGAGTTCGAGATCGA
GGGCGAGGGCGAGGGCCGCCCCTACGAGGGCACCCAGACCGCCAAGCTGAAGGTGACCAAGGGTGGCCCC
CTGCCCTTCGCCTGGGACATCCTGTCCCCTCAGTTCATGTACGGCTCCAAGGCCTACGTGAAGCACCCCG
CCGACATCCCCGACTACTTGAAGCTGTCCTTCCCCGAGGGCTTCAAGTGGGAGCGCGTGATGAACTTCGA
GGACGGCGGCGTGGTGACCGTGACCCAGGACTCCTCCCTGCAGGACGGCGAGTTCATCTACAAGGTGAAG
CTGCGCGGCACCAACTTCCCCTCCGACGGCCCCGTAATGCAGAAGAAGACCATGGGCTGGGAGGCCTCCT
CCGAGAGAATGTACCCCGAGGACGGCGCCCTGAAGGGCGAGATCAAGCAGAGGCTGAAGCTGAAGGACGG
CGGCCACTACGACGCTGAGGTCAAGACCACCTACAAGGCCAAGAAGCCCGTGCAGCTGCCCGGCGCCTAC
AACGTCAACATCAAGTTGGACATCACCTCCCACAACGAGGACTACACCATCGTGGAACAGTACGAACGCG
CCGAGGGCCGCCACTCCACCGGCGGCATGGACGAGCTGTACAAGAAGCTTAGCCATGGCTTCCCGCCGGA
GGTGGAGGAGCAGGATGATGGCGCGCTGCCCATGTCTTGTGCCCAGGAGAGCGGGATGGACCGTCACCCT
GCAGCCTGTGCTTCTGCTAGGATCAATGTGTAGAGTCGAGTCTAGAGTCGACAATCAACCTCTGGATTAC
AAAATTTGTGAAAGATTGACTGGTATTCTTAACTATGTTGCTCCTTTTACGCTATGTGGATACGCTGCTT
TAATGCCTTTGTATCATGCTATTGCTTCCCGTATGGCTTTCATTTTCTCCTCCTTGTATAAATCCTGGTT
GCTGTCTCTTTATGAGGAGTTGTGGCCCGTTGTCAGGCAACGTGGCGTGGTGTGCACTGTGTTTGCTGAC
GCAACCCCCACTGGTTGGGGCATTGCCACCACCTGTCAGCTCCTTTCCGGGACTTTCGCTTTCCCCCTCC
CTATTGCCACGGCGGAACTCATCGCCGCCTGCCTTGCCCGCTGCTGGACAGGGGCTCGGCTGTTGGGCAC
TGACAATTCCGTGGTGTTGTCGGGGAAGCTGACGTCCTTTCCATGGCTGCTCGCCTGTGTTGCCACCTGG
ATTCTGCGCGGGACGTCCTTCTGCTACGTCCCTTCGGCCCTCAATCCAGCGGACCTTCCTTCCCGCGGCC
TGCTGCCGGCTCTGCGGCCTCTTCCGCGTCTTCGCCTTCGCCCTCAGACGAGTCGGATCTCCCTTTGGGC
CGCCTCCCCGCCTGGAATTCGAGCTCGGTACCTTTAAGACCAATGACTTACAAGGCAGCTGTAGATCTTA
GCCACTTTTTAAAAGAAAAGGGGGGACTGGAAGGGCTAATTCACTCCCAACGAAGACAAGATCTGCTTTT
TGCTTGTACTGGGTCTCTCTGGTTAGACCAGATCTGAGCCTGGGAGCTCTCTGGCTAACTAGGGAACCCA
CTGCTTAAGCCTCAATAAAGCTTGCCTTGAGTGCTTCAAGTAGTGTGTGCCCGTCTGTTGTGTGACTCTG
GTAACTAGAGATCCCTCAGACCCTTTTAGTCAGTGTGGAAAATCTCTAGCAGTAGTAGTTCATGTCATCT
TATTATTCAGTATTTATAACTTGCAAAGAAATGAATATCAGAGAGTGAGAGGAACTTGTTTATTGCAGCT
TATAATGGTTACAAATAAAGCAATAGCATCACAAATTTCACAAATAAAGCATTTTTTTCACTGCATTCTA
GTTGTGGTTTGTCCAAACTCATCAATGTATCTTATCATGTCTGGCTCTAGCTATCCCGCCCCTAACTCCG
CCCATCCCGCCCCTAACTCCGCCCAGTTCCGCCCATTCTCCGCCCCATGGCTGACTAATTTTTTTTATTT
ATGCAGAGGCCGAGGCCGCCTCGGCCTCTGAGCTATTCCAGAAGTAGTGAGGAGGCTTTTTTGGAGGCCT
AGGGACGTACCCAATTCGCCCTATAGTGAGTCGTATTACGCGCGCTCACTGGCCGTCGTTTTACAACGTC
GTGACTGGGAAAACCCTGGCGTTACCCAACTTAATCGCCTTGCAGCACATCCCCCTTTCGCCAGCTGGCG
TAATAGCGAAGAGGCCCGCACCGATCGCCCTTCCCAACAGTTGCGCAGCCTGAATGGCGAATGGG
[124 nt withheld, positions 8676-8799]
C
[91 nt withheld, positions 8801-8891]
A
[49 nt withheld, positions 8893-8941]
CCTTTGACGTTGGAGTCCACGTTCTTT
[37 nt withheld, positions 8969-9005]
ACCCTATCTCGGTCTATTCTTTTGATTTATAAGGGATTTTGCCGATTTCGGCCTATTGGTTAAAAAATGA
GCTGATTTAACAAAAATTTAACGCGAATTTTAACAAAATATTAACGCTTACAATTTAGGTGGCACTTTTC
GGGGAAATGTGTGCGGAACCCCTATTTGTTTATTTTTCTAAATACATTCAAATATGTATCCGCTCATGAG
ACAATAACCCTGATAAATGCTTCAATAATATTGAAAAAGGAAGAGTATGAGTATTCAACATTTCCGTGTC
GCCCTTATTCCCTTTTTTGCGGCATTTTGCCTTCCTGTTTTTGCTCACCCAGAAACGCTGGTGAAAGTAA
AAGATGCTGAAGATCAGTTGGGTGCACGAGTGGGTTACATCGAACTGGATCTCAACAGCGGTAAGATCCT
TGAGAGTTTTCGCCCCGAAGAACGTTTTCCAATGATGAGCACTTTTAAAGTTCTGCTATGTGGCGCGGTA
TTATCCCGTATTGACGCCGGGCAAGAGCAACTCGGTCGCCGCATACACTATTCTCAGAATGACTTGGTTG
AGTACTCACCAGTCACAGAAAAGCATCTTACGGATGGCATGACAGTAAGAGAATTATGCAGTGCTGCCAT
AACCATGAGTGATAACACTGCGGCCAACTTACTTCTGACAACGATCGGAGGACCGAAGGAGCTAACCGCT
TTTTTGCACAACATGGGGGATCATGTAACTCGCCTTGATCGTTGGGAACCGGAGCTGAATGAAGCCATAC
CAAACGACGAGCGTGACACCACGATGCCTGTAGCAATGGCAACAACGTTGCGCAAACTATTAACTGGCGA
ACTACTTACTCTAGCTTCCCGGCAACAATTAATAGACTGGATGGAGGCGGATAAAGTTGCAGGACCACTT
CTGCGCTCGGCCCTTCCGGCTGGCTGGTTTATTGCTGATAAATCTGGAGCCGGTGAGCGTGGGTCTCGCG
GTATCATTGCAGCACTGGGGCCAGATGGTAAGCCCTCCCGTATCGTAGTTATCTACACGACGGGGAGTCA
GGCAACTATGGATGAACGAAATAGACAGATCGCTGAGATAGGTGCCTCACTGATTAAGCATTGGTAACTG
TCAGACCAAGTTTACTCATATATACTTTAGATTGATTTAAAACTTCATTTTTAATTTAAAAGGATCTAGG
TGAAGATCCTTTTTGATAATCTCATGACCAAAATCCCTTAACGTGAGTTTTCGTTCCACTGAGCGTCAGA
CCCCGTAGAAAAGATCAAAGGATCTTC
Features (pLannotate 1.2.2; 35 found; start..end, strand, type, name):
      1..589     +  rep_origin     ori: high-copy-number ColE1/pMB1/pBR322/pUC origin of replication
    772..864     +  CDS            lacI (fragment): lac repressor; lacI; The lac repressor binds to the lac operator to inhibit transcription in E. coli. This inhibition can be relieved by adding lactose or isopropyl-β-D-thiogalactopyranoside (IPTG).
    877..898     +  protein_bind   CAP binding site: CAP binding activates transcription in the presence of cAMP. E. coli catabolite activator protein
    913..943     +  promoter       lac promoter: promoter for the E. coli lac operon
    951..967     +  protein_bind   lac operator: The lac repressor binds to the lac operator to inhibit transcription in E. coli. This inhibition can be relieved by adding lactose or isopropyl-β-D-thiogalactopyranoside (IPTG). lac repressor encoded by lacI
   1012..1030    +  promoter       T3 promoter: promoter for bacteriophage T3 RNA polymerase
   1131..1510    +  enhancer       CMV enhancer: human cytomegalovirus immediate early enhancer
   1511..1714    +  promoter       CMV promoter: human cytomegalovirus (CMV) immediate early promoter
   1729..1909    +  LTR            5' LTR (truncated): truncated 5' long terminal repeat (LTR) from HIV-1
   1956..2081    +  misc_feature   HIV-1 Ψ: packaging signal of human immunodeficiency virus type 1
   2065..2428    +  CDS            HIV-1 gag (fragment): gag protein from human immunodeficiency virus 1; gag
   2574..2807    +  misc_feature   RRE: The Rev response element (RRE) of HIV-1 allows for Rev-dependent mRNA export from the nucleus to the cytoplasm.
   3184..3284    +  CDS            Rev (fragment): human immunodeficiency virus 1 (HIV-1) Rev protein; rev; enhances nuclear export of unspliced and incompletely spliced viral mRNAs
   3303..3420    +  misc_feature   cPPT/CTS: central polypurine tract and central termination sequence of HIV-1
   3450..3534    +  CDS            large T antigen (fragment): large T antigen from SV40 (simian virus 40)
   3557..3691    +  polyA_signal   SV40 poly(A) signal: SV40 polyadenylation signal
   3913..4510    -  CDS            PuroR (fragment): puromycin N-acetyltransferase; pac from Streptomyces alboniger; confers resistance to puromycin
   4595..5308    -  CDS            EGFP: EGFP is a basic (constitutively fluorescent) green fluorescent protein published in 1996, derived from Aequorea victoria. It is reported to be a rapidly-maturing weak dimer with moderate acid sensitivity.
   5332..5370    -  promoter       minimal CMV promoter: human cytomegalovirus (CMV) immediate early promoter
   5372..5395    -  misc_feature   MCS (fragment): pBluescript multiple cloning site
   5398..5826    +  promoter       hPGK promoter (fragment): human phosphoglycerate kinase 1 promoter
   6019..6036    -  promoter       chicken β-actin promoter (fragment): contains a 21-bp deletion relative to the standard chicken β-actin promoter
   6209..6335    +  ncRNA          ODC IRES (fragment): Accession: RF02535 - ODC internal ribosome entry site (IRES)
   6337..7044    +  CDS            mCherry: mCherry is a basic (constitutively fluorescent) red fluorescent protein published in 2004, derived from Discosoma sp.. It is reported to be a very rapidly-maturing monomer with low acid sensitivity.
   7023..7173    +  CDS            d4EGFP (fragment): EGFP destabilized by a mutated version of residues 422-461 of mouse ornithine decarboxylase, giving an in vivo half-life of ~4 hours mammalian codon-optimized
   7193..7781    +  misc_feature   WPRE: woodchuck hepatitis virus posttranscriptional regulatory element
   7798..7866    +  CDS            nef (fragment): NEF_HV1Z2 - Experimental evidence at protein level: Swiss-Prot protein existence level 1. Extracellular Nef protein targets CD4(+) T-lymphocytes for apoptosis by interacting with CXCR4 surface receptors. From Human immunodeficiency virus type 1 group M subtype D (isolate Z2/CDC-Z34) (HIV-1).
   7868..8101    +  LTR            3' LTR (ΔU3): self-inactivating 3' long terminal repeat (LTR) from HIV-1
   8173..8294    +  polyA_signal   SV40 poly(A) signal: SV40 polyadenylation signal
   8334..8469    +  rep_origin     SV40 ori: SV40 origin of replication
   8490..8508    -  promoter       T7 promoter: promoter for bacteriophage T7 RNA polymerase
   8516..8671    +  CDS            lacZα (fragment): LacZα fragment of β-galactosidase; lacZ fragment
   8676..9104    +  rep_origin     f1 ori (sequence partly withheld): f1 bacteriophage origin of replication; arrow indicates direction of (+) strand synthesis
   9170..9261    +  promoter       AmpR promoter: bla
   9262..10122   +  CDS            AmpR: β-lactamase; bla; confers resistance to ampicillin, carbenicillin, and related antibiotics
