[The description below was written by a language model from this plasmid's Addgene catalogue record and pLannotate feature annotations shown in this document.]
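Description:
KW78_HART_ODC1_PuroR is a third-generation-style, self-inactivating HIV-1 lentiviral transfer plasmid built on the bidirectional lentiviral vector BdLV. It carries the HART reporter (helicase activity reporter for translation), designed to read out DDX3X-dependent translation from the ODC1 5' UTR. In bacteria it is maintained through a high-copy ColE1/pUC origin with ampicillin resistance, and an f1 origin and SV40 origin are also annotated. The viral genome is transcribed from a CMV enhancer/promoter fused to a truncated 5' LTR. It contains the Ψ packaging signal with a gag fragment, the RRE, cPPT/CTS, WPRE and a ΔU3 3' LTR, followed by an SV40 polyadenylation signal outside the provirus.

The payload is a divergent two-colour cassette driven by the constitutive bidirectional promoter, in which a minimal CMV promoter sits back to back with a human PGK promoter. On the antisense side, minimal CMV drives EGFP under a control 5' UTR. A puromycin N-acetyltransferase coding sequence lies downstream on the same strand and provides puromycin selection of transduced cells. How it is linked to EGFP is not annotated. An SV40 poly(A) signal lies at the far end of this arm, though it is annotated on the opposite strand.

On the sense side, the PGK promoter drives mCherry preceded by the ODC1 5' UTR, which the annotation tool detects as an ODC IRES fragment. A short match to the ornithine decarboxylase-derived degron of destabilized EGFP at the mCherry C-terminus suggests the red reporter may be destabilized, but the catalogue entry does not say so. Because both fluorophores come from one integrated locus, the mCherry-to-EGFP ratio can report ODC1 UTR-specific translation normalized to a control. This makes the construct suited to measuring DDX3X activity and perturbations of it in mammalian cells.
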