Addgene plasmid #207401: KW78_HART_ODC1_PuroR
Purpose: Lentiviral plasmid containing DDX3X reporter HART for ODC1 5UTR - PuroR
Depositing lab: Stephen Floor. Depositing organization: University of California, San Francisco (UCSF). Publication: A novel reporter for helicase activity in translation uncovers DDX3X interactions. Wilkins KC, Schroeder T, Gu S, Revalde JL, Floor SN. RNA. 2024 Jul 16;30(8):1041-1057. doi: 10.1261/rna.079837.123. PubMed 38697667.
Backbone
  Vector backbone: BdLV
  Backbone manufacturer: Luigi Naldini , PMID 15619618
  Modifications to backbone: The constitutive bidirectional promoter in bidirectional lentiviral vector (BdLV) was used to express eGFP under direction of a control 5'UTR and mCherry under control of the ODC1 5'UTR.
  Vector type: Mammalian Expression, Lentiviral
  Selectable markers: Puromycin
Growth in bacteria
  Bacterial resistance: Ampicillin, 100 μg/mL
  Growth temperature: 37°C
  Growth strain: NEB Stable
  Copy number: Unknown
Gene/Insert
  Gene/Insert name: eGFP
  Species: Synthetic
  Insert size (bp): 726
  GenBank ID: 8382257
  Promoter: mini CMV
  Cloning method: Gibson Cloning
  Sequencing primers: 5′ NA; 3′ NA
Resource information
  A portion of this plasmid was derived from a plasmid made by: Backbone is from PMID 15619618
Terms and licenses: Academic/Nonprofit Terms; Industry Terms: Not Available to Industry
Depositor comments: Please visit https://doi.org/10.1101/2023.09.14.557805 for bioRxiv preprint.
How to cite: KW78_HART_ODC1_PuroR was a gift from Stephen Floor (Addgene plasmid # 207401 ; http://n2t.net/addgene:207401 ; RRID:Addgene_207401)
